>Addgene plasmid #147007 | pAc5.1B-lambdaN-HA-DmUPF3-K31E-siRNAres-V5His6_N | addgene full sequence | sequence record 355295 | Addgene NGS Result
CTTCAAGAATTAATTCTATATTCTAAAAACACAAATGATACTTCTAAAAAAAAATCATGAATGGCATCAA
CTCTGAATCAAATCTTTGCAGATGCACCTACTTCTCATTTCCACTGTCACATCATTTTTCCAGATCTCGC
TGCCTGTTATGTGGCCCACAAACCAAGACACGTTTTATGGCCATTAAAGCTGGCTGATCGTCGCCAAACA
CCAAATACATAATGAATATGTACACATTCGAGAAAGAAGCGATCAAAGAAGCGTCTTCGGGCGGAGTAGG
AGAATGCGGAGGAGAAGGAGAACGAGCTGATCTAGTATCTCTCCACAATCCAATGCCAACTGACCAACTG
GCCATATTCGGAGCAATTTGAAGCCAATTTCCATCGCCTGGCGATCGCTCCATTCTTGGCTATATGTTTT
TCACCGTTACCCGGGGCCATTTTCAAAGACTCGTCGGCAAGATAAGATTGTGTCACTCGCTGTCTCTCTT
CATTTGTCGAAGAATGCTGAGGAATTTCGCGATGACGTCGGCGAGTATTTTGAAGAATGAGAATAATTTG
TATTTATACGAAAATCAGTTAGTGGAATTTTCTACAAAAACATGTTATCTATAGATAATTTTGTTGCAAA
ATATGTTGACTATGACAAAGATTGTATGTATATACCTTTAATGTATTCTCATTTTCTTATGTATTTATAA
TGGCAATGATGATACTGATGATATTTTAAGATGATGCCAGACCAAAAGGCTTGAATTTCTGCGTCTTTTG
CCGAACGCAGTGCATGTGCAATTGTTGTTTTTTGGAATATTCAATTTTCGGACTGTCCGCTTTGATTTCA
GTTTCTTGGCTTATTCAAAAAGCAAAGTAAAGCCAAAAAAGCGAGATGGCAATACCAAATGCGGCAAAAC
GGTAGTGGAAGGAAAGGGGTGCGGGGCAGCGGAAGGAAGGGTGGGGCGGGGCGTGGCGGGGTCTGTGGCT
GGGCGCGACGTCACCGACGTTGGAGCCACTCCTTTGACCATGTGTGCGTGTGTGTATTATTCGTGTCTCG
CCACTCGCCGGTTGTTTTTTTCTTTTTATGCTGCGCTCTCTCTAGCGCCATCTCGCTTACGCATGCTCAA
CGCACCGCATGTTGCCGTTTCCTTTTATGCGTCATTTTGGCTCGAAATAGGCAATTATTTAAACAAAGAT
TAGTCAACGAAAACGCTAAAATAAATAAGTCTACAATATGGTTACTTATTGCCATGTGTGTGCAGCCAAC
GATAGCAACAAAAGCAACAACACAGGTGGCTTTCCCTCTTTCACTTTTTGTTTGCAAGCCGCGTGCGAGC
AAGACGGCACGACCGGCAAACGCAATTACGCTGACAAAGAGCAGACGAAGTTTTGGCGAAAAACATCAAG
GCGCCTGATACGAATGCATTTGCAATAACAATTGCGATATTTAATATTGTTTATGAAGCTGTTTGACTTC
AAAACACACAAAAAAAAAAATAAAACAAATTATTTGAAAGAGAATTAGGAATCGGACGCTTATCGTTAGG
GTAACAACAAGAAATGCTTACTGAGTCACAGCCTCTGGAAAACTGCCGCAAGCCAGAGAGAGAGAGAAAA
AGAGGGAGAGCAGCTTAGACCGCATGTGCTTGTGTGTGAGGCGTCTCTCTCTTCGTCTCTGTTGCGCAAA
CGCATAGACTGCACTGAAAAAATCGATTACCTATTTTTTATGAATGAATATTTGCACTATTACTATTCAA
AACTATTAAGATAGCAATCACATTCAATAGCCAAATACTATACCACCTGAGCGATGCAACGAAATGATCA
ATTTGAGCAAAAATGCTGCATATTTAGGACGGCATCATTATAGAAATGCTTCTTGCTGTGTACTTTTCTC
TCGTCTGGCAGCTGTTTCGCCGTTATTGTTAAAACCGGCTTAAGTTAGGTGTGTTTTCTACGACTAGTGA
ATGCCCTACTAGAAGATGTGTGTTGCACAAAATGTCCCTGGAATAACCAATTTGAAGTGCAGATAGCAGT
AAACGTAAGCTAATATGAATATTATTTAACTGTAATGTTTTAATATCGCTGGACATTACTAATAAACCCA
CTATAAACACATGTACATATGTATGTTTTGGCATACAATGAGTAGTTGGGGAAAAAATGTGTAAAAGCAC
CGTGACCATCACAGCATAAAGATAACCAGCTGAAGTATCGAATATGAGTAACCCCCAAATTGAATCACAT
GCCGCAACTGATAGGACCCATGGAAGTACACTCTTCATGGCGATATACAAGACACACACAAGCACGAACA
CCCAGTTGCGGAGGAAATTCTCCGTAAATGAAAACCCAATCGGCGAACAATTCATACCCATATATGGTAA
AAGTTTTGAACGCGACTTGAGAGCGGAGAGCATTGCGGCTGATAAGGTTTTAGCGCTAAGCGGGCTTTAT
AAAACGGGCTGCGGGACCAGTTTTCATATCACTACCGTTTGAGTTCTTGTGCTGTGTGGATACTCCTCCC
GACACAAAGCCGCTCCATCAGCCAGCAGTCGTCTAATCCAGAGACCCCGGATCGGGGTACCAACATGGAC
GCACAAACACGACGACGTGAGCGTCGCGCTGAGAAACAAGCTCAATGGAAAGCTGCAAACGGTGGATCTC
CTCCACATATGGCTTACCCATACGATGTTCCAGATTACGCTCCTCCAAGCTTGAATTCTGCAGATATCAT
GGCTGAAACTTTTGCCGAGGAAAAGCCCAAGGAGAAGTCCAAGGCAAGCAGGCGCAAGGACAAGAAGGAC
AAGACCAATCAGATTGTTGAGATTGTGATGCGGCATTTGCCGCCGACCATGACGGAGGCGCAGTTCCTGG
ATCAGGTGGGTCCTTTGCCGGAGAACGACTCGTACTACTACTGCAAGGCAGACTGGTCGCTGGGCCAGGA
GGCCACCTGTCGCGCCTACATCGATATGTCCTCCAAGGACATAGGCGAGGTGGTGCAGTTCCGGGATCGC
TTCGACGGCTACGTCTTCGTCGACCACAAGGGCGTCGAGTACATGGCCATCGTGGAGTATGCTCCCTTCC
AGTGCTTCCTTAAAAACAAGGCCAGGAACGACGACAGCAAGGTGAACACCATCGAGAGCGAACCCCACTA
CCAGGAGTTCATCAAGCGGCTGGCCCAAGAGCGCGAGGAGGCGAGTCGCATGGGCGACGTCAAGATCGAC
TTCAACTTCGAACGGCGAACAGAAGAGAAGGTCAAGTCTACACCCCTCCTGCAGTACCTGGCCAACAAGA
AGGAGAAGCGCCGGGAGGAGGCGCGCAGGCGGAACGAGGAGAAGCGGAAGCAACGCGAGGAGCAGAAGCT
GTTGCGATTGGCAGCGCAGTCGGACGCCAGCAAGCTTAAGGAGGCCGAAGGAGGCGGCGGAGGAGGAGAC
ACGAAGAAGCCAGCCAAAAAGGATGTCAAAGATCCGCAGTCATCTGGATCCCAAGCCAATGATGCCAAGG
CCTCGCGCTCCAAACGACGAACGGAGCGGGATCAGAGGCGACGCGAGGAGCACGAACAGCGTAAGCTAGT
CAAGCGGGACAAGAAAAAGGATGACGGCCAGGGCAAGCAGGACAAGCAGGACAAACAGGACAAAGGCAAG
TCATCCAGCGGCAAGCAGAACAAAAATTCAAAGTCCATGGACATCGTTATCTTGAAGAAAGCAAACAAGC
CAGAATCAAACGAGAGTTTGGACGTGCCATCCACTTCTAACGCTGCCGAAGCGTCCAAGGAGAAGCCTGC
GACTGAAAACACCGAGACACCAGAAGCTGCTGTCAAGGTTTTTACACCGGCTGCCAGAGGTGGTCGCAAG
GAAAAAAGAACCGGCGCAGACAAGCAGCCAGCAGGTTCCGCCCACGAAACTGCAGAGGAAGCCATCAAGG
CTGCTCAATTTCGAGCTTCAGAGGAGCGGCGCATTCGGAATAAAGATCGACCATCGATTGCCATTTACCA
GCCCAAAGCCCGAATTCGTGCATCAGATGAGCTGCCCCAAGGTGCAGGCGGCAAAGATGGCTCGGATGGA
GAGGCTTCCGTGGTGGAGGAGAAGACTTCGAAGAGGAACAAACGCCCCAATCGGCGCAACAAACCCAAAC
CGAAGGAGGTGAAGGAGTGTGAGCTCGAAACTCGTCGCTTCTCCAAATCCTCCGAGAGCAGCACCAGCGT
CAAACGCTCGAGTCTAGAGGGCCCGCGGTTCGAAGGTAAGCCTATCCCTAACCCTCTCCTCGGTCTCGAT
TCTACGCGTACCGGTCATCATCACCATCACCATTGAGTTTAAACCCGCTGATCAGCCTCGACTGTGCCTT
CTAAGGCCTGAGCTCGCTGATCAGCCTCGATCGAGGATCCAGACATGATAAGATACATTGATGAGTTTGG
ACAAACCACAACTAGAATGCAGTGAAAAAAATGCTTTATTTGTGAAATTTGTGATGCTATTGCTTTATTT
GTAACCATTATAAGCTGCAATAAACAAGTTAACAACAACAATTGCATTCATTTTATGTTTCAGGTTCAGG
GGGAGGTGTGGGAGGTTTTTTAAAGCAAGTAAAACCTCTACAAATGTGGTATGGCTGATTATGATCAGTC
GACCGATGCCCTTGAGAGCCTTCAACCCAGTCAGCTCCTTCCGGTGGGCGCGGGGCATGACTATCGTCGC
CGCACTTATGACTGTCTTCTTTATCATGCAACTCGTAGGACAGGTGCCGGCAGCGCTCTGGGTCATTTTC
GGCGAGGACCGCTTTCGCTGGAGCGCGACGATGATCGGCCTGTCGCTTGCGGTATTCGGAATCTTGCACG
CCCTCGCTCAAGCCTTCGTCACTGGTCCCGCCACCAAACGTTTCGGCGAGAAGCAGGCCATTATCGCCGG
CATGGCGGCCGACGCGCTGGGCTACGTCTTGCTGGCGTTCGCGACGCGAGGCTGGATGGCCTTCCCCATT
ATGATTCTTCTCGCTTCCGGCGGCATCGGGATGCCCGCGTTGCAGGCCATGCTGTCCAGGCAGGTAGATG
ACGACCATCAGGGACAGCTTCAAGGCCAGCAAAAGGCCAGGAACCGTAAAAAGGCCGCGTTGCTGGCGTT
TTTCCATAGGCTCCGCCCCCCTGACGAGCATCACAAAAATCGACGCTCAAGTCAGAGGTGGCGAAACCCG
ACAGGACTATAAAGATACCAGGCGTTTCCCCCTGGAAGCTCCCTCGTGCGCTCTCCTGTTCCGACCCTGC
CGCTTACCGGATACCTGTCCGCCTTTCTCCCTTCGGGAAGCGTGGCGCTTTCTCATAGCTCACGCTGTAG
GTATCTCAGTTCGGTGTAGGTCGTTCGCTCCAAGCTGGGCTGTGTGCACGAACCCCCCGTTCAGCCCGAC
CGCTGCGCCTTATCCGGTAACTATCGTCTTGAGTCCAACCCGGTAAGACACGACTTATCGCCACTGGCAG
CAGCCACTGGTAACAGGATTAGCAGAGCGAGGTATGTAGGCGGTGCTACAGAGTTCTTGAAGTGGTGGCC
TAACTACGGCTACACTAGAAGGACAGTATTTGGTATCTGCGCTCTGCTGAAGCCAGTTACCTTCGGAAAA
AGAGTTGGTAGCTCTTGATCCGGCAAACAAACCACCGCTGGTAGCGGTGGTTTTTTTGTTTGCAAGCAGC
AGATTACGCGCAGAAAAAAAGGATCTCAAGAAGATCCTTTGATCTTTTCTACGGGGTCTGACGCTCAGTG
GAACGAAAACTCACGTTAAGGGATTTTGGTCATGAGATTATCAAAAAGGATCTTCACCTAGATCCTTTTA
AATTAAAAATGAAGTTTTAAATCAATCTAAAGTATATATGAGTAAACTTGGTCTGACAGTTACCAATGCT
TAATCAGTGAGGCACCTATCTCAGCGATCTGTCTATTTCGTTCATCCATAGTTGCCTGACTCCCCGTCGT
GTAGATAACTACGATACGGGAGGGCTTACCATCTGGCCCCAGTGCTGCAATGATACCGCGAGACCCACGC
TCACCGGCTCCAGATTTATCAGCAATAAACCAGCCAGCCGGAAGGGCCGAGCGCAGAAGTGGTCCTGCAA
CTTTATCCGCCTCCATCCAGTCTATTAATTGTTGCCGGGAAGCTAGAGTAAGTAGTTCGCCAGTTAATAG
TTTGCGCAACGTTGTTGCCATTGCTGCAGGCATCGTGGTGTCACGCTCGTCGTTTGGTATGGCTTCATTC
AGCTCCGGTTCCCAACGATCAAGGCGAGTTACATGATCCCCCATGTTGTGCAAAAAAGCGGTTAGCTCCT
TCGGTCCTCCGATCGTTGTCAGAAGTAAGTTGGCCGCAGTGTTATCACTCATGGTTATGGCAGCACTGCA
TAATTCTCTTACTGTCATGCCATCCGTAAGATGCTTTTCTGTGACTGGTGAGTACTCAACCAAGTCATTC
TGAGAATAGTGTATGCGGCGACCGAGTTGCTCTTGCCCGGCGTCAACACGGGATAATACCGCGCCACATA
GCAGAACTTTAAAAGTGCTCATCATTGGAAAACGTTCTTCGGGGCGAAAACTCTCAAGGATCTTACCGCT
GTTGAGATCCAGTTCGATGTAACCCACTCGTGCACCCAACTGATCTTCAGCATCTTTTACTTTCACCAGC
GTTTCTGGGTGAGCAAAAACAGGAAGGCAAAATGCCGCAAAAAAGGGAATAAGGGCGACACGGAAATGTT
GAATACTCATACTCTTCCTTTTTCAATATTATTGAAGCATTTATCAGGGTTATTGTCTCATGAGCGGATA
CATATTTGAATGTATTTAGAAAAATAAACAAATAGGGGTTCCGCGCACATTTCCCCGAAAAGTGCCACCT
GACGTCTAAGAAACCATTATTATCATGACATTAACCTATAAAAATAGGCGTATCACGAGGCCCTTTCGT
Features (pLannotate 1.2.2; 10 found; start..end, strand, type, name):
     56..2565    +  promoter       Ac5 promoter: Drosophila melanogaster actin 5C promoter
   2585..2650    +  CDS            N (fragment): REGN_LAMBD - Experimental evidence at protein level: Swiss-Prot protein existence level 1. Plays a role as a transcriptional antitermination factor that allows the virus to initiate its lytic phase. Activates expression of the delayed viral early genes by modifying host RNA polymerase (RNAP) into a form that is resistant to termination signals. This antitermination function requires the host NusA protein which serves to stabilize the interaction between antitermination protein N and host RNA polymerase. From Escherichia phage lambda (Bacteriophage lambda).
   2675..2701    +  CDS            3xHA (fragment): three tandem HA epitope tags
   4235..4276    +  CDS            V5 tag: epitope tag from simian virus 5
   4376..4510    -  polyA_signal   SV40 poly(A) signal: SV40 polyadenylation signal
   4533..4617    -  CDS            large T antigen (fragment): large T antigen from SV40 (simian virus 40)
   4618..5065    +  CDS            TcR (fragment): tetracycline efflux protein; tet; confers resistance to tetracycline
   5111..5699    -  rep_origin     ori: high-copy-number ColE1/pMB1/pBR322/pUC origin of replication
   5870..6730    -  CDS            AmpR: β-lactamase; bla; confers resistance to ampicillin, carbenicillin, and related antibiotics
   6731..6835    -  promoter       AmpR promoter: bla
