[The description below was written by a language model from this plasmid's Addgene catalogue record and pLannotate feature annotations shown in this document.]
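Description:
pAc5.1B-lambdaN-HA-DmUPF3-K31E-siRNAres-V5His6_N is an insect-cell expression plasmid of about 6.9 kb. The catalogue lists the backbone as unknown, although the name and feature layout point to a pAc5.1B-type vector. It is propagated in E. coli through a ColE1/pUC-type origin and selected with ampicillin via the β-lactamase gene and its bla promoter. The repository lists it as low copy, even though the annotated origin is of the high-copy class. Short fragments annotated as tetracycline resistance and SV40 large T antigen appear to be non-functional backbone remnants.

Expression is driven by the constitutive Drosophila melanogaster actin 5C promoter and terminated by an SV40 polyadenylation signal. The open reading frame begins with a short fragment of the bacteriophage lambda N protein, followed by an HA epitope (the annotated span is only about one HA repeat long). The unannotated interval that follows corresponds to the insert, D. melanogaster UPF3 (CG11184), a factor in nonsense-mediated mRNA decay. A V5 tag lies downstream, and the name also implies a His6 tag, which is not annotated. Whether these C-terminal tags are translated in frame with UPF3 is not stated. By its name, the insert carries a K31E substitution and is siRNA-resistant. The record separately notes five silent changes and one non-silent change (P305S) relative to the FlyBase reference.

The lambda N peptide binds boxB RNA hairpins, so fusions of this kind are typically used in tethering assays that recruit a protein to a boxB-containing reporter mRNA. The siRNA resistance suggests use in complementation experiments after knockdown of endogenous UPF3. The record itself gives the purpose only as insect expression.
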