Addgene plasmid #147007: pAc5.1B-lambdaN-HA-DmUPF3-K31E-siRNAres-V5His6_N
Purpose: Insect Expression of DmUPF3-K31E-siRNAres
Depositing lab: Elisa Izaurralde. Depositing organization: Max Planck Institute for Developmental Biology.
Backbone
  Vector backbone: Unknown
  Vector type: Insect Expression
Growth in bacteria
  Bacterial resistance: Ampicillin, 100 μg/mL
  Growth temperature: 37°C
  Growth strain: DH5alpha
  Copy number: Low Copy
Gene/Insert
  Gene/Insert name: DmUPF3-K31E-siRNAres
  Species: D. melanogaster (fly)
  Mutation: 5 silent and one non silent mutation P305S compared to the sequence given by FlyBase no.: CG11184
  Entrez Gene: Upf3 (a.k.a. Dmel_CG11184, CG11184, Dmel\CG11184, UPF3, upf3)
  Cloning method: Unknown
Terms and licenses: Academic/Nonprofit Terms; Industry Terms: Not Available to Industry
Depositor comments: Plasmids from this collection were made available to the research community and donated after the lab closed. Please note that the sequence provided by the depositing laboratory may be theoretical/predicted or based on Sanger sequencing results. There may be discrepancies between sequencing results obtained by Addgene and the depositor sequence. If an Addgene verified sequence is not available, please contact before placing your order to request that our lab fully sequence the plasmid.
How to cite: pAc5.1B-lambdaN-HA-DmUPF3-K31E-siRNAres-V5His6_N was a gift from Elisa Izaurralde (Addgene plasmid # 147007 ; http://n2t.net/addgene:147007 ; RRID:Addgene_147007)
